Addgene plasmid #209943: pA-CBh.TP-(inactive)CNOT6-V5H6.MCh.Puro
Purpose: In mammalian cells expresses TP fused to an inactive CNOT6 with a V5H6 tag. Also expresses an mCherry fluorescent protein and puromycin resistance marker.
Depositing lab: Kevin Weeks. Depositing organization: University of North Carolina at Chapel Hill. Publication: Functional Proximity across an mRNA. Hatfield BM, Weidmann CA, McCutchin CA, Irving PS, Nelson IM, Felder S, Weeks KM. Biochemistry. 2025 Sep 16;64(18):3854-3865. doi: 10.1021/acs.biochem.5c00340. Epub 2025 Aug 12. PubMed 40792674.
Backbone
  Vector backbone: pA
  Total vector size (bp): 7516
  Vector type: Mammalian Expression
  Selectable markers: Puromycin
Growth in bacteria
  Bacterial resistance: Ampicillin, 100 μg/mL
  Growth temperature: 37°C
  Growth strain: DH5alpha
  Copy number: Low Copy
Gene/Insert 1
  Gene/Insert name: CCR4-NOT transcription complex subunit 6 (enzymatically inactive) (alt name: CNOT6(E240A))
  Species: H. sapiens (human)
  Insert size (bp): 1671
  Entrez Gene: CNOT6 (a.k.a. CCR4, Ccr4a)
  Promoter: CBh
  Tag / fusion protein: V5 epitope with H6 tag (C terminal on insert); TP (MS2 coat protein) (N terminal on insert)
  Cloning method: Unknown
  Sequencing primers: 5′ NA; 3′ NA
Gene/Insert 2
  Gene/Insert name: mCherry fluorescent protein fused to puromycin resistance marker
  Promoter: CMV
  Cloning method: Unknown
  Sequencing primers: 5′ NA; 3′ NA
Resource information
  A portion of this plasmid was derived from a plasmid made by: Vector builder
Terms and licenses: Academic/Nonprofit Terms; Industry Terms: Not Available to Industry
How to cite: pA-CBh.TP-(inactive)CNOT6-V5H6.MCh.Puro was a gift from Kevin Weeks (Addgene plasmid # 209943 ; http://n2t.net/addgene:209943 ; RRID:Addgene_209943)
