[The description below was written by a language model from this plasmid's Addgene catalogue record and pLannotate feature annotations shown in this document.]
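Description:
pA-CBh.TP-(inactive)CNOT6-V5H6.MCh.Puro is a 7.5 kb mammalian expression plasmid on the pA backbone, partly derived from a commercially assembled vector, as reflected by the Gateway attB4, attB1 and attB2 recombination scars that flank the promoter and the open reading frame. It is maintained in E. coli through a ColE1/pUC-type origin and an ampicillin resistance gene (β-lactamase with its own promoter). The catalogue entry lists it as low copy, although the annotated origin is of the type usually described as high copy.

The main cassette is driven by the CBh promoter, annotated here as its component parts: a shortened CMV enhancer, the chicken β-actin promoter and a hybrid CBA/MVM intron. It expresses a three-part fusion. At the N terminus is the "TP" tethering protein, the bacteriophage MS2 coat protein, which binds a specific RNA hairpin. This is followed by human CNOT6, the poly(A)-specific 3'-5' exonuclease subunit of the CCR4-NOT deadenylase complex, carrying the E240A substitution that renders it enzymatically inactive. A C-terminal V5 epitope with a His6 tag allows detection or purification (only the V5 portion is annotated in the feature table). An SV40 polyadenylation signal lies downstream of this cassette, although it is annotated on the opposite strand.

A second, independent cassette uses the CMV enhancer/promoter to express mCherry fused directly to puromycin N-acetyltransferase, ending in a bGH poly(A) signal, so transfected cells can be identified by red fluorescence and selected with puromycin. The design suggests use as a catalytically dead control in assays that tether effector proteins to MS2 hairpin-bearing mRNAs, separating the consequences of recruitment from those of deadenylase activity.
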