Features (pLannotate 1.2.2; 19 found; start..end, strand, type, name):
      1..21      +  protein_bind   attB4: mutant version of attB; core recombination site for the Gateway® BP reaction BP Clonase™
     22..307     +  enhancer       CMV enhancer: human cytomegalovirus immediate early enhancer; contains an 18-bp deletion relative to the standard CMV enhancer
    309..586     +  promoter       chicken β-actin promoter: No description available
    587..814     +  intron         hybrid intron: hybrid between chicken β-actin (CBA) and minute virus of mice (MMV) introns (Gray et al., 2011)
    820..840     +  protein_bind   attB1: mutant version of attB; core recombination site for the Gateway® BP reaction BP Clonase™
    850..1239    +  CDS            CAPSD_BPMS2: Experimental evidence at protein level: Swiss-Prot protein existence level 1. Acts as a translational repressor of viral replicase synthesis late in infection. This latter function is the result of capsid protein interaction with an RNA hairpin which contains the replicase ribosome-binding site. From Escherichia phage MS2 (Bacteriophage MS2).
   1255..2925    +  CDS            CNOT6: CNOT6_HUMAN - Also known as CCR4, CCR4a, KIAA1194. Experimental evidence at protein level: Swiss-Prot protein existence level 1. Poly(A) nuclease with 3'-5' RNase activity. Catalytic component of the CCR4-NOT complex which is one of the major cellular mRNA deadenylases and is linked to various cellular processes including bulk mRNA degradation, miRNA-mediated repression, translational repression during translational initiation and general transcription regulation. Additional complex functions may be a consequence of its influence on mRNA expression. Involved in mRNA decay mediated by the major
   2950..2991    +  CDS            V5 tag: epitope tag from simian virus 5
   3022..3046    -  protein_bind   attB2: mutant version of attB; recombination site for the Gateway® BP reaction BP Clonase™
   3075..3196    -  polyA_signal   SV40 poly(A) signal: SV40 polyadenylation signal
   3219..3287    -  CDS            large T antigen (fragment): large T antigen from SV40 (simian virus 40)
   3294..3673    +  enhancer       CMV enhancer: human cytomegalovirus immediate early enhancer
   3674..3877    +  promoter       CMV promoter: human cytomegalovirus (CMV) immediate early promoter
   3910..4617    +  CDS            mCherry: mCherry is a basic (constitutively fluorescent) red fluorescent protein published in 2004, derived from Discosoma sp.. It is reported to be a very rapidly-maturing monomer with low acid sensitivity.
   4618..5217    +  CDS            PuroR: puromycin N-acetyltransferase; pac from Streptomyces alboniger; confers resistance to puromycin
   5261..5485    +  polyA_signal   bGH poly(A) signal: bovine growth hormone polyadenylation signal
   5681..6269    -  rep_origin     ori: high-copy-number ColE1/pMB1/pBR322/pUC origin of replication
   6440..7300    -  CDS            AmpR: β-lactamase; bla; confers resistance to ampicillin, carbenicillin, and related antibiotics
   7301..7405    -  promoter       AmpR promoter: bla
>Addgene plasmid #209943 | pA-CBh.TP-(inactive)CNOT6-V5H6.MCh.Puro | addgene full sequence | sequence record 418717 | Addgene NGS Result
CAACTTTGTATAGAAAAGTTGCGTTACATAACTTACGGTAAATGGCCCGCCTGGCTGACCGCCCAACGAC
CCCCGCCCATTGACGTCAATAGTAACGCCAATAGGGACTTTCCATTGACGTCAATGGGTGGAGTATTTAC
GGTAAACTGCCCACTTGGCAGTACATCAAGTGTATCATATGCCAAGTACGCCCCCTATTGACGTCAATGA
CGGTAAATGGCCCGCCTGGCATTGTGCCCAGTACATGACCTTATGGGACTTTCCTACTTGGCAGTACATC
TACGTATTAGTCATCGCTATTACCATGGTCGAGGTGAGCCCCACGTTCTGCTTCACTCTCCCCATCTCCC
CCCCCTCCCCACCCCCAATTTTGTATTTATTTATTTTTTAATTATTTTGTGCAGCGATGGGGGCGGGGGG
GGGGGGGGGGCGCGCGCCAGGCGGGGCGGGGCGGGGCGAGGGGCGGGGCGGGGCGAGGCGGAGAGGTGCG
GCGGCAGCCAATCAGAGCGGCGCGCTCCGAAAGTTTCCTTTTATGGCGAGGCGGCGGCGGCGGCGGCCCT
ATAAAAAGCGAAGCGCGCGGCGGGCGGGAGTCGCTGCGCGCTGCCTTCGCCCCGTGCCCCGCTCCGCCGC
CGCCTCGCGCCGCCCGCCCCGGCTCTGACTGACCGCGTTACTCCCACAGGTGAGCGGGCGGGACGGCCCT
TCTCCTCCGGGCTGTAATTAGCTGAGCAAGAGGTAAGGGTTTAAGGGATGGTTGGTTGGTGGGGTATTAA
TGTTTAATTACCTGGAGCACCTGCCTGAAATCACTTTTTTTCAGGTTGGCAAGTTTGTACAAAAAAGCAG
GCTGCCACCATGGCTTCTAACTTTACTCAGTTCGTTCTCGTCGACAATGGCGGAACTGGCGACGTGACTG
TCGCCCCAAGCAACTTCGCTAACGGGGTCGCTGAATGGATCAGCTCTAACTCGCGTTCACAGGCTTACAA
AGTAACCTGTAGCGTTCGTCAGAGCTCTGCGCAGAATCGCAAATACACCATCAAAGTCGAGGTGCCTAAA
GTGGCAACCCAGACTGTTGGTGGTGTAGAGCTTCCTGTAGCCGCATGGCGTTCGTACTTAAATATGGAAC
TAACCATTCCAATTTTCGCTACGAATTCCGACTGCGAGCTTATTGTTAAGGCAATGCAAGGTCTCCTAAA
AGATGGAAACCCGATTCCCTCGGCCATCGCAGCAAACTCCGGCATCTACGGCGGCGCTAGCAGCATGCCT
AAAGAGAAGTATGAGCCTCCTGACCCACGAAGGATGTATACGATAATGAGTTCTGAAGAAGCAGCTAATG
GCAAAAAATCCCACTGGGCCGAATTGGAAATTAGCGGCAAAGTCAGGAGTCTCTCTGCTTCACTGTGGAG
CCTCACTCACCTGACAGCGCTCCATCTCAGTGACAATTCCCTGAGCAGGATTCCCTCAGACATCGCAAAA
CTTCATAACCTTGTTTACCTTGATCTTAGTTCAAATAAGATCCGATCCCTTCCTGCGGAACTCGGTAACA
TGGTAAGCCTGCGCGAGTTGCACCTTAATAACAACTTGCTCCGAGTTCTCCCTTTTGAGCTGGGGAAGCT
TTTCCAACTTCAAACCCTCGGTCTCAAAGGCAATCCGTTGACCCAGGACATCTTGAATCTGTACCAAGAG
CCCGATGGTACACGGCGGCTTCTCAATTATCTCCTGGACAATCTTTCCGGGACGGCAAAGAGGATTACCA
CCGAGCAGCCTCCACCTCGCTCCTGGATCATGTTGCAAGAGCCGGACCGAACCCGACCTACAGCTCTGTT
CAGTGTCATGTGCTACAATGTTCTTTGTGATAAATACGCTACCAGACAACTTTACGGTTATTGCCCGAGT
TGGGCACTCAATTGGGACTACCGCAAAAAGGCGATTATCCAGGAGATCTTGTCATGTAATGCCGATATTG
TGTCACTGCAGGCGGTGGAGACAGAACAATACTACTCTTTTTTTTTGGTCGAACTGAAAGAGAGGGGATA
TAATGGGTTCTTCAGCCCGAAGAGTCGGGCCAGGACCATGAGCGAACAAGAGCGAAAGCATGTAGATGGT
TGCGCGATCTTCTTCAAAACTGAAAAATTCACATTGGTACAAAAGCACACGGTAGAATTTAATCAGTTGG
CGATGGCCAATTCTGAGGGCTCAGAAGCAATGCTTAACAGAGTTATGACCAAAGACAATATAGGAGTTGC
AGTTCTCTTGGAGCTTAGGAAGGAGAGTATCGAGATGCCCAGCGGCAAACCACACCTCGGCACCGAGAAA
CAGCTGATCCTCGTTGCCAATGCGCACATGCACTGGGACCCTGAATATTCAGACGTCAAACTGGTACAAA
CTATGATGTTTCTGTCCGAAGTTAAAAACATTATTGACAAAGCGTCAAGAAATCTCAAAAGCAGTGTGCT
TGGCGAATTTGGGACGATACCCTTGGTCCTGTGTGCTGATCTCAATTCTCTCCCCGATTCAGGTGTAGTT
GAGTATTTGTCCACGGGTGGTGTAGAAACGAATCATAAGGATTTCAAAGAACTGCGCTACAACGAGTCTC
TTACGAACTTTTCTTGCCACGGCAAGAACGGTACAACGAACGGAAGGATAACTCACGGTTTCAAATTGCA
ATCAGCCTACGAGTCTGGCTTGATGCCCTACACTAACTATACCTTCGATTTTAAAGGTATCATTGATTAC
ATTTTCTATAGTAAACCACAGCTGAATACATTGGGCATCTTGGGTCCACTGGATCACCACTGGCTCGTGG
AGAATAACATAAGCGGGTGCCCTCACCCCCTTATACCATCAGACCATTTCTCACTGTTTGCCCAGCTTGA
GCTGTTGCTGCCATTCCTGCCTCAAGTGAACGGGATACATCTTCCCGGACGAAGAAGGGATCCGGGCCCG
CGGTTCGAAGGTAAGCCTATCCCTAACCCTCTCCTCGGTCTCGATTCTACGCGTACCGGTCATCATCACC
ATCACCATTGAACCCAGCTTTCTTGTACAAAGTGGTGATGGCCGGCCGCTTCGAGCAGACATGATAAGAT
ACATTGATGAGTTTGGACAAACCACAACTAGAATGCAGTGAAAAAAATGCTTTATTTGTGAAATTTGTGA
TGCTATTGCTTTATTTGTAACCATTATAAGCTGCAATAAACAAGTTAACAACAACAATTGCATTCATTTT
ATGTTTCAGGTTCAGGGGGAGGTGTGGGAGGTTTTTTAAAGCAAGTAAAACCTCTACAAATGTGGTACGC
GTTGACATTGATTATTGACTAGTTATTAATAGTAATCAATTACGGGGTCATTAGTTCATAGCCCATATAT
GGAGTTCCGCGTTACATAACTTACGGTAAATGGCCCGCCTGGCTGACCGCCCAACGACCCCCGCCCATTG
ACGTCAATAATGACGTATGTTCCCATAGTAACGCCAATAGGGACTTTCCATTGACGTCAATGGGTGGAGT
ATTTACGGTAAACTGCCCACTTGGCAGTACATCAAGTGTATCATATGCCAAGTACGCCCCCTATTGACGT
CAATGACGGTAAATGGCCCGCCTGGCATTATGCCCAGTACATGACCTTATGGGACTTTCCTACTTGGCAG
TACATCTACGTATTAGTCATCGCTATTACCATGGTGATGCGGTTTTGGCAGTACATCAATGGGCGTGGAT
AGCGGTTTGACTCACGGGGATTTCCAAGTCTCCACCCCATTGACGTCAATGGGAGTTTGTTTTGGCACCA
AAATCAACGGGACTTTCCAAAATGTCGTAACAACTCCGCCCCATTGACGCAAATGGGCGGTAGGCGTGTA
CGGTGGGAGGTCTATATAAGCAGAGCTCTCTGGCTAACTAGAGAACCCACTGCGCCACCATGGTGAGCAA
GGGCGAGGAGGATAACATGGCCATCATCAAGGAGTTCATGCGCTTCAAGGTGCACATGGAGGGCTCCGTG
AACGGCCACGAGTTCGAGATCGAGGGCGAGGGCGAGGGCCGCCCCTACGAGGGCACCCAGACCGCCAAGC
TGAAGGTGACCAAGGGTGGCCCCCTGCCCTTCGCCTGGGACATCCTGTCCCCTCAGTTCATGTACGGCTC
CAAGGCCTACGTGAAGCACCCCGCCGACATCCCCGACTACTTGAAGCTGTCCTTCCCCGAGGGCTTCAAG
TGGGAGCGCGTGATGAACTTCGAGGACGGCGGCGTGGTGACCGTGACCCAGGACTCCTCCCTGCAGGACG
GCGAGTTCATCTACAAGGTGAAGCTGCGCGGCACCAACTTCCCCTCCGACGGCCCCGTAATGCAGAAGAA
GACCATGGGCTGGGAGGCCTCCTCCGAGCGGATGTACCCCGAGGACGGCGCCCTGAAGGGCGAGATCAAG
CAGAGGCTGAAGCTGAAGGACGGCGGCCACTACGACGCTGAGGTCAAGACCACCTACAAGGCCAAGAAGC
CCGTGCAGCTGCCCGGCGCCTACAACGTCAACATCAAGTTGGACATCACCTCCCACAACGAGGACTACAC
CATCGTGGAACAGTACGAACGCGCCGAGGGCCGCCACTCCACCGGCGGCATGGACGAGCTGTACAAGATG
ACCGAGTACAAGCCCACGGTGCGCCTCGCCACCCGCGACGACGTCCCCAGGGCCGTACGCACCCTCGCCG
CCGCGTTCGCCGACTACCCCGCCACGCGCCACACCGTCGATCCGGACCGCCACATCGAGCGGGTCACCGA
GCTGCAAGAACTCTTCCTCACGCGCGTCGGGCTCGACATCGGCAAGGTGTGGGTCGCGGACGACGGCGCC
GCGGTGGCGGTCTGGACCACGCCGGAGAGCGTCGAAGCGGGGGCGGTGTTCGCCGAGATCGGCCCGCGCA
TGGCCGAGTTGAGCGGTTCCCGGCTGGCCGCGCAGCAACAGATGGAAGGCCTCCTGGCGCCGCACCGGCC
CAAGGAGCCCGCGTGGTTCCTGGCCACCGTCGGCGTCTCGCCCGACCACCAGGGCAAGGGTCTGGGCAGC
GCCGTCGTGCTCCCCGGAGTGGAGGCGGCCGAGCGCGCCGGGGTGCCCGCCTTCCTGGAGACCTCCGCGC
CCCGCAACCTCCCCTTCTACGAGCGGCTCGGCTTCACCGTCACCGCCGACGTCGAGGTGCCCGAAGGACC
GCGCACCTGGTGCATGACCCGCAAGCCCGGTGCCTGACTCGAGTCTAGAGGGCCCGTTTAAACCCGCTGA
TCAGCCTCGACTGTGCCTTCTAGTTGCCAGCCATCTGTTGTTTGCCCCTCCCCCGTGCCTTCCTTGACCC
TGGAAGGTGCCACTCCCACTGTCCTTTCCTAATAAAATGAGGAAATTGCATCGCATTGTCTGAGTAGGTG
TCATTCTATTCTGGGGGGTGGGGTGGGGCAGGACAGCAAGGGGGAGGATTGGGAAGACAATAGCAGGCAT
GCTGGGGATGCGGTGGGCTCTATGGGCGGCCGCGGCGCTCTTCCGCTTCCTCGCTCACTGACTCGCTGCG
CTCGGTCGTTCGGCTGCGGCGAGCGGTATCAGCTCACTCAAAGGCGGTAATACGGTTATCCACAGAATCA
GGGGATAACGCAGGAAAGAACATGTGAGCAAAAGGCCAGCAAAAGGCCAGGAACCGTAAAAAGGCCGCGT
TGCTGGCGTTTTTCCATAGGCTCCGCCCCCCTGACGAGCATCACAAAAATCGACGCTCAAGTCAGAGGTG
GCGAAACCCGACAGGACTATAAAGATACCAGGCGTTTCCCCCTGGAAGCTCCCTCGTGCGCTCTCCTGTT
CCGACCCTGCCGCTTACCGGATACCTGTCCGCCTTTCTCTCTTCGGGAAGCGTGGCGCTTTCTCATAGCT
CACGCTGTAGGTATCTCAGTTCGGTGTAGGTCGTTCGCTCCAAGCTGGGCTGTGTGCACGAACCCCCCGT
TCAGCCCGACCGCTGCGCCTTATCCGGTAACTATCGTCTTGAGTCCAACCCGGTAAGACACGACTTATCG
CCACTGGCAGCAGCCACTGGTAACAGGATTAGCAGAGCGAGGTATGTAGGCGGTGCTACAGAGTTCTTGA
AGTGGTGGCCTAACTACGGCTACACTAGAAGAACAGTATTTGGTATCTGCGCTCTGCTGAAGCCAGTTAC
CTTCGGAAAAAGAGTTGGTAGCTCTTGATCCGGCAAACAAACCACCGCTGGTAGCGGTGGTTTTTTTGTT
TGCAAGCAGCAGATTACGCGCAGAAAAAAAGGATCTCAAGAAGATCCTTTGATCTTTTCTACGGGGTCTG
ACGCTCAGTGGAACGAAAACTCACGTTAAGGGATTTTGGTCATGAGATTATCAAAAAGGATCTTCACCTA
GATCCTTTTAAATTAAAAATGAAGTTTTAAATCAATCTAAAGTATATATGAGTAAACTTGGTCTGACAGT
TACCAATGCTTAATCAGTGAGGCACCTATCTCAGCGATCTGTCTATTTCGTTCATCCATAGTTGCCTGAC
TCCCCGTCGTGTAGATAACTACGATACGGGAGGGCTTACCATCTGGCCCCAGTGCTGCAATGATACCGCG
AGACCCACGCTCACCGGCTCCAGATTTATCAGCAATAAACCAGCCAGCCGGAAGGGCCGAGCGCAGAAGT
GGTCCTGCAACTTTATCCGCCTCCATCCAGTCTATTAATTGTTGCCGGGAAGCTAGAGTAAGTAGTTCGC
CAGTTAATAGTTTGCGCAACGTTGTTGCCATTGCTACAGGCATCGTGGTGTCACGCTCGTCGTTTGGTAT
GGCTTCATTCAGCTCCGGTTCCCAACGATCAAGGCGAGTTACATGATCCCCCATGTTGTGCAAAAAAGCG
GTTAGCTCCTTCGGTCCTCCGATCGTTGTCAGAAGTAAGTTGGCCGCAGTGTTATCACTCATGGTTATGG
CAGCACTGCATAATTCTCTTACTGTCATGCCATCCGTAAGATGCTTTTCTGTGACTGGTGAGTACTCAAC
CAAGTCATTCTGAGAATAGTGTATGCGGCGACCGAGTTGCTCTTGCCCGGCGTCAATACGGGATAATACC
GCGCCACATAGCAGAACTTTAAAAGTGCTCATCATTGGAAAACGTTCTTCGGGGCGAAAACTCTCAAGGA
TCTTACCGCTGTTGAGATCCAGTTCGATGTAACCCACTCGTGCACCCAACTGATCTTCAGCATCTTTTAC
TTTCACCAGCGTTTCTGGGTGAGCAAAAACAGGAAGGCAAAATGCCGCAAAAAAGGGAATAAGGGCGACA
CGGAAATGTTGAATACTCATACTCTTCCTTTTTCAATATTATTGAAGCATTTATCAGGGTTATTGTCTCA
TGAGCGGATACATATTTGAATGTATTTAGAAAAATAAACAAATAGGGGTTCCGCGCACATTTCCCCGAAA
AGTGCCACCTGACGTCTAAGAAACCATTATTATCATGACATTAACCTATAAAAATAGGCGTATCACGAGG
CCCTTTCGTCGGCGCGCCGCGGCCGC
